>Addgene plasmid #120236 | pLV-EF1a-Tmx4-V5 | depositor full sequence | sequence record 227939 | pLV-EF1a-Tmx4-V5 sequence 9871 bps
TGGAAGGGCTAATTCACTCCCAAAGAAGACAAGATATCCTTGATCTGTGGATCTACCACACACAAGGCTA
CTTCCCTGATTAGCAGAACTACACACCAGGGCCAGGGGTCAGATATCCACTGACCTTTGGATGGTGCTAC
AAGCTAGTACCAGTTGAGCCAGATAAGGTAGAAGAGGCCAATAAAGGAGAGAACACCAGCTTGTTACACC
CTGTGAGCCTGCATGGGATGGATGACCCGGAGAGAGAAGTGTTAGAGTGGAGGTTTGACAGCCGCCTAGC
ATTTCATCACGTGGCCCGAGAGCTGCATCCGGAGTACTTCAAGAACTGCTGATATCGAGCTTGCTACAAG
GGACTTTCCGCTGGGGACTTTCCAGGGAGGCGTGGCCTGGGCGGGACTGGGGAGTGGCGAGCCCTCAGAT
CCTGCATATAAGCAGCTGCTTTTTGCCTGTACTGGGTCTCTCTGGTTAGACCAGATCTGAGCCTGGGAGC
TCTCTGGCTAACTAGGGAACCCACTGCTTAAGCCTCAATAAAGCTTGCCTTGAGTGCTTCAAGTAGTGTG
TGCCCGTCTGTTGTGTGACTCTGGTAACTAGAGATCCCTCAGACCCTTTTAGTCAGTGTGGAAAATCTCT
AGCAGTGGCGCCCGAACAGGGACTTGAAAGCGAAAGGGAAACCAGAGGAGCTCTCTCGACGCAGGACTCG
GCTTGCTGAAGCGCGCACGGCAAGAGGCGAGGGGCGGCGACTGGTGAGTACGCCAAAAATTTTGACTAGC
GGAGGCTAGAAGGAGAGAGATGGGTGCGAGAGCGTCAGTATTAAGCGGGGGAGAATTAGATCGCGATGGG
AAAAAATTCGGTTAAGGCCAGGGGGAAAGAAAAAATATAAATTAAAACATATAGTATGGGCAAGCAGGGA
GCTAGAACGATTCGCAGTTAATCCTGGCCTGTTAGAAACATCAGAAGGCTGTAGACAAATACTGGGACAG
CTACAACCATCCCTTCAGACAGGATCAGAAGAACTTAGATCATTATATAATACAGTAGCAACCCTCTATT
GTGTGCATCAAAGGATAGAGATAAAAGACACCAAGGAAGCTTTAGACAAGATAGAGGAAGAGCAAAACAA
AAGTAAGACCACCGCACAGCAAGCGGCCGGCCGCTGATCTTCAGACCTGGAGGAGGAGATATGAGGGACA
ATTGGAGAAGTGAATTATATAAATATAAAGTAGTAAAAATTGAACCATTAGGAGTAGCACCCACCAAGGC
AAAGAGAAGAGTGGTGCAGAGAGAAAAAAGAGCAGTGGGAATAGGAGCTTTGTTCCTTGGGTTCTTGGGA
GCAGCAGGAAGCACTATGGGCGCAGCGTCAATGACGCTGACGGTACAGGCCAGACAATTATTGTCTGGTA
TAGTGCAGCAGCAGAACAATTTGCTGAGGGCTATTGAGGCGCAACAGCATCTGTTGCAACTCACAGTCTG
GGGCATCAAGCAGCTCCAGGCAAGAATCCTGGCTGTGGAAAGATACCTAAAGGATCAACAGCTCCTGGGG
ATTTGGGGTTGCTCTGGAAAACTCATTTGCACCACTGCTGTGCCTTGGAATGCTAGTTGGAGTAATAAAT
CTCTGGAACAGATTTGGAATCACACGACCTGGATGGAGTGGGACAGAGAAATTAACAATTACACAAGCTT
AATACACTCCTTAATTGAAGAATCGCAAAACCAGCAAGAAAAGAATGAACAAGAATTATTGGAATTAGAT
AAATGGGCAAGTTTGTGGAATTGGTTTAACATAACAAATTGGCTGTGGTATATAAAATTATTCATAATGA
TAGTAGGAGGCTTGGTAGGTTTAAGAATAGTTTTTGCTGTACTTTCTATAGTGAATAGAGTTAGGCAGGG
ATATTCACCATTATCGTTTCAGACCCACCTCCCAACCCCGAGGGGACCCGACAGGCCCGAAGGAATAGAA
GAAGAAGGTGGAGAGAGAGACAGAGACAGATCCATTCGATTAGTGAACGGATCTCGACGGTATCGCCTTT
AAAAGAAAAGGGGGGATTGGGGGGTACAGTGCAGGGGAAAGAATAGTAGACATAATAGCAACAGACATAC
AAACTAAAGAACTACAAAAACAAATTACAAAAATTCAAAATTTTCGGGTTTATTACAGGGACAGCAGAGA
TCCAGTTTATCGATGAGGCCCTTTCGTCTTCACTCGAGGTGCCCGTCAGTGGGCAGAGCGCACATCGCCC
ACAGTCCCCGAGAAGTTGGGGGGAGGGGTCGGCAATTGAACCGGTGCCTAGAGAAGGTGGCGCGGGGTAA
ACTGGGAAAGTGATGTCGTGTACTGGCTCCGCCTTTTTCCCGAGGGTGGGGGAGAACCGTATATAAGTGC
AGTAGTCGCCGTGAACGTTCTTTTTCGCAACGGGTTTGCCGCCAGAACACAGGTAAGTGCCGTGTGTGGT
TCCCGCGGGCCTGGCCTCTTTACGGGTTATGGCCCTTGCGTGCCTTGAATTACTTCCACCTGGCTGCAGT
ACGTGATTCTTGATCCCGAGCTTCGGGTTGGAAGTGGGTGGGAGAGTTCGAGGCCTTGCGCTTAAGGAGC
CCCTTCGCCTCGTGCTTGAGTTGAGGCCTGGCCTGGGCGCTGGGGCCGCCGCGTGCGAATCTGGTGGCAC
CTTCGCGCCTGTCTCGCTGCTTTCGATAAGTCTCTAGCCATTTAAAATTTTTGATGACCTGCTGCGACGC
TTTTTTTCTGGCAAGATAGTCTTGTAAATGCGGGCCAAGATCTGCACACTGGTATTTCGGTTTTTGGGGC
CGCGGGCGGCGACGGGGCCCGTGCGTCCCAGCGCACATGTTCGGCGAGGCGGGGCCTGCGAGCGCGGCCA
CCGAGAATCGGACGGGGGTAGTCTCAAGCTGGCCGGCCTGCTCTGGTGCCTGGCCTCGCGCCGCCGTGTA
TCGCCCCGCCCTGGGCGGCAAGGCTGGCCCGGTCGGCACCAGTTGCGTGAGCGGAAAGATGGCCGCTTCC
CGGCCCTGCTGCAGGGAGCTCAAAATGGAGGACGCGGCGCTCGGGAGAGCGGGCGGGTGAGTCACCCACA
CAAAGGAAAAGGGCCTTTCCGTCCTCAGCCGTCGCTTCATGTGACTCCACGGAGTACCGGGCGCCGTCCA
GGCACCTCGATTAGTTCTCGAGCTTTTGGAGTACGTCGTCTTTAGGTTGGGGGGAGGGGTTTTATGCGAT
GGAGTTTCCCCACACTGAGTGGGTGGAGACTGAAGTTAGGCCAGCTTGGCACTTGATGTAATTCTCCTTG
GAATTTGCCCTTTTTGAGTTTGGATCTTGGTTCATTCTCAAGCCTCAGACAGTGGTTCAAAGTTTTTTTC
TTCCATTTCAGGTGTCGTGAGGATCCGCCATCGGCCCGCCCGCCGCCATGACAGGCGGCTTCTGCGTCCC
GGTACTCCTGGCCGCCTGGCTCGCAGCGGCAGCGGCCGAGGGTCTCGAGCAGGCCGCGCTGCCGGCCGAG
GAGAGCCGTGTGCAGCCCATGACCGCCTCCAACTGGACGCTGGTGATGGAGGGCGAGTGGATGCTGAAAT
TTTATGCTCCATGGTGTCCATCCTGCCAGCAGACTGATTCTGAATGGGAGACTTTTGCAAAGAATGGAGA
AACACTTCAGATCAGTGTGGGAAAGGTGGATGTCATTCAAGAGCCAGGTTTGAGTGGCCGCTTCTTTGTC
ACCACTCTCCCAGCATTTTTTCATGCAAAAGATGGGATATTCCGCCGTTACCGTGGTCCAGGAATCTATG
AAGATTTACAGAATTACATATTAGAGAAGAAATGGCAATCAGTTGAGCCTCTCACTGGCTGGAAGTCCCC
AGCCTCTCTAACGATGTCTGGAATGGCTGGTCTTTTTAGCATCTCTGGCAAGATTTGGCACCTTCACAAC
TATTTCACAGTGACCCTTGGAATTCCTGCATGGTGTTCTTACGTTTTTTTCGTCATTGCCACATTGGTGT
TTGGCCTGTTCATGGGTCTGATCCTGGTGGTGATTTCAGAATGTTTCTGTGTGCCTCTTCCAAGAGCTTC
CTCTGAACGCTGTGAGCAGGAGCAGAGTACTGGAGAGGCTCAAGGAGCTGAGCAGCTACAGGATGCAGAG
GAAGAAAAGGATGACTCAAATGAAGAAGAAAACAAAGACAGTCTTGTGGATGATGAGGAAGAGAAAGAGG
ACATTGGAGATGAGGATGAAGGAGAAGAAGATGAGGAAGAGGACAACTTGGCAGGCATCATGGCTGAGGA
GAGAAGTGACACCAACGAGCGAGCAGTTGTGAAGGAGGGTAGTGTGTCCCCAAAGGAGGACGGAGCTCAC
CCAGCTGACACTCAGGACGTGGTGGAAGACGCCCTGAGGCAGCGCAAGAGTCAGAATGCCAACAAGGGAT
CTGGTGGGCCGGGCGGGGGTGGCGGGGGAGGTAAGCCTATCCCTAACCCTCTCCTCGGTCTCGATTCTAC
GTGAGTTTAAACTTCGAAACGCGTGAATTCCTCGAGGGCGGCCGCTCTAGAGTCGACGGGCCGCGGTAAC
AATTGTTAACTAACTTAAGCTAGCAACGGTTTCCCTCTAGCGGGATCAATTCCGCCCCCCCCCCCTAACG
TTACTGGCCGAAGCCGCTTGGAATAAGGCCGGTGTGCGTTTGTCTATATGTTATTTTCCACCATATTGCC
GTCTTTTGGCAATGTGAGGGCCCGGAAACCTGGCCCTGTCTTCTTGACGAGCATTCCTAGGGGTCTTTCC
CCTCTCGCCAAAGGAATGCAAGGTCTGTTGAATGTCGTGAAGGAAGCAGTTCCTCTGGAAGCTTCTTGAA
GACAAACAACGTCTGTAGCGACCCTTTGCAGGCAGCGGAACCCCCCACCTGGCGACAGGTGCCTCTGCGG
CCAAAAGCCACGTGTATAAGATACACCTGCAAAGGCGGCACAACCCCAGTGCCACGTTGTGAGTTGGATA
GTTGTGGAAAGAGTCAAATGGCTCTCCTCAAGCGTATTCAACAAGGGGCTGAAGGATGCCCAGAAGGTAC
CCCATTGTATGGGATCTGATCTGGGGCCTCGGTGCACATGCTTTACATGTGTTTAGTCGAGGTTAAAAAA
ACGTCTAGGCCCCCCGAACCACGGGGACGTGGTTTTCCTTTGAAAAACACGATAATACCATGACCGAGTA
CAAGCCCACGGTGCGCCTCGCCACCCGCGACGACGTCCCCAGGGCCGTACGCACCCTCGCCGCCGCGTTC
GCCGACTACCCCGCCACGCGCCACACCGTCGATCCGGACCGCCACATCGAGCGGGTCACCGAGCTGCAAG
AACTCTTCCTCACGCGCGTCGGGCTCGACATCGGCAAGGTGTGGGTCGCGGACGACGGCGCCGCGGTGGC
GGTCTGGACCACGCCGGAGAGCGTCGAAGCGGGGGCGGTGTTCGCCGAGATCGGCCCGCGCATGGCCGAG
TTGAGCGGTTCCCGGCTGGCCGCGCAGCAACAGATGGAAGGCCTCCTGGCGCCGCACCGGCCCAAGGAGC
CCGCGTGGTTCCTGGCCACCGTCGGCGTCTCGCCCGACCACCAGGGCAAGGGTCTGGGCAGCGCCGTCGT
GCTCCCCGGAGTGGAGGCGGCCGAGCGCGCCGGGGTGCCCGCCTTCCTGGAGACCTCCGCGCCCCGCAAC
CTCCCCTTCTACGAGCGGCTCGGCTTCACCGTCACCGCCGACGTCGAGGTGCCCGAAGGACCGCGCACCT
GGTGCATGACCCGCAAGCCCGGTGCCTGACCCGGGCGGGGCGCGTCTGGAACAATCAACCTCTGGATTAC
AAAATTTGTGAAAGATTGACTGGTATTCTTAACTATGTTGCTCCTTTTACGCTATGTGGATACGCTGCTT
TAATGCCTTTGTATCATGCTATTGCTTCCCGTATGGCTTTCATTTTCTCCTCCTTGTATAAATCCTGGTT
GCTGTCTCTTTATGAGGAGTTGTGGCCCGTTGTCAGGCAACGTGGCGTGGTGTGCACTGTGTTTGCTGAC
GCAACCCCCACTGGTTGGGGCATTGCCACCACCTGTCAGCTCCTTTCCGGGACTTTCGCTTTCCCCCTCC
CTATTGCCACGGCGGAACTCATCGCCGCCTGCCTTGCCCGCTGCTGGACAGGGGCTCGGCTGTTGGGCAC
TGACAATTCCGTGGTGTTGTCGGGGAAGCTGACGTCCTTTCCATGGCTGCTCGCCTGTGTTGCCACCTGG
ATTCTGCGCGGGACGTCCTTCTGCTACGTCCCTTCGGCCCTCAATCCAGCGGACCTTCCTTCCCGCGGCC
TGCTGCCGGCTCTGCGGCCTCTTCCGCGTCTTCGCCTTCGCCCTCAGACGAGTCGGATCTCCCTTTGGGC
CGCCTCCCCGCCTGGAATTAATTCTGCAGTCGAGACCTAGAAAAACATGGAGCAATCACAAGTAGCAATA
CAGCAGCTACCAATGCTGATTGTGCCTGGCTAGAAGCACAAGAGGAGGAGGAGGTGGGTTTTTCCAGTCA
CACCTCAGGTACCTTTAAGACCAATGACTTACAAGGCAGCTGTAGATCTTAGCCACTTTTTAAAAGAAAA
GAGGGGACTGGAAGGGCTAATTCACTCCCAACGAAGACAAGATATCCTTGATCTGTGGATCTACCACACA
CAAGGCTACTTCCCTGATTAGCAGAACTACACACCAGGGCCAGGGGTCAGATATCCACTGACCTTTGGAT
GGTGCTACAAGCTAGTACCAGTTGAGCCAGATAAGGTAGAAGAGGCCAATAAAGGAGAGAACACCAGCTT
GTTACACCCTGTGAGCCTGCATGGGATGGATGACCCGGAGAGAGAAGTGTTAGAGTGGAGGTTTGACAGC
CGCCTAGCATTTCATCACGTGGCCCGAGAGCTGCATCCGGAGTACTTCAAGAACTGCTGATATCGAGCTT
GCTACAAGGGACTTTCCGCTGGGGACTTTCCAGGGAGGCGTGGCCTGGGCGGGACTGGGGAGTGGCGAGC
CCTCAGATCCTGCATATAAGCAGCTGCTTTTTGCCTGTACTGGGTCTCTCTGGTTAGACCAGATCTGAGC
CTGGGAGCTCTCTGGCTAACTAGGGAACCCACTGCTTAAGCCTCAATAAAGCTTGCCTTGAGTGCTTCAA
GTAGTGTGTGCCCGTCTGTTGTGTGACTCTGGTAACTAGAGATCCCTCAGACCCTTTTAGTCAGTGTGGA
AAATCTCTAGCAGTAGTAGTTCATGTCATCTTATTATTCAGTATTTATAACTTGCAAAGAAATGAATATC
AGAGAGTGAGAGGCCTTGACATTGCTAGCGTTTTACCGTCGACCTCTAGCTAGAGCTTGGCGTAATCATG
GTCATAGCTGTTTCCTGTGTGAAATTGTTATCCGCTCACAATTCCACACAACATACGAGCCGGAAGCATA
AAGTGTAAAGCCTGGGGTGCCTAATGAGTGAGCTAACTCACATTAATTGCGTTGCGCTCACTGCCCGCTT
TCCAGTCGGGAAACCTGTCGTGCCAGCTGCATTAATGAATCGGCCAACGCGCGGGGAGAGGCGGTTTGCG
TATTGGGCGCTCTTCCGCTTCCTCGCTCACTGACTCGCTGCGCTCGGTCGTTCGGCTGCGGCGAGCGGTA
TCAGCTCACTCAAAGGCGGTAATACGGTTATCCACAGAATCAGGGGATAACGCAGGAAAGAACATGTGAG
CAAAAGGCCAGCAAAAGGCCAGGAACCGTAAAAAGGCCGCGTTGCTGGCGTTTTTCCATAGGCTCCGCCC
CCCTGACGAGCATCACAAAAATCGACGCTCAAGTCAGAGGTGGCGAAACCCGACAGGACTATAAAGATAC
CAGGCGTTTCCCCCTGGAAGCTCCCTCGTGCGCTCTCCTGTTCCGACCCTGCCGCTTACCGGATACCTGT
CCGCCTTTCTCCCTTCGGGAAGCGTGGCGCTTTCTCATAGCTCACGCTGTAGGTATCTCAGTTCGGTGTA
GGTCGTTCGCTCCAAGCTGGGCTGTGTGCACGAACCCCCCGTTCAGCCCGACCGCTGCGCCTTATCCGGT
AACTATCGTCTTGAGTCCAACCCGGTAAGACACGACTTATCGCCACTGGCAGCAGCCACTGGTAACAGGA
TTAGCAGAGCGAGGTATGTAGGCGGTGCTACAGAGTTCTTGAAGTGGTGGCCTAACTACGGCTACACTAG
AAGAACAGTATTTGGTATCTGCGCTCTGCTGAAGCCAGTTACCTTCGGAAAAAGAGTTGGTAGCTCTTGA
TCCGGCAAACAAACCACCGCTGGTAGCGGTTTTTTTGTTTGCAAGCAGCAGATTACGCGCAGAAAAAAAG
GATCTCAAGAAGATCCTTTGATCTTTTCTACGGGGTCTGACGCTCAGTGGAACGAAAACTCACGTTAAGG
GATTTTGGTCATGAGATTATCAAAAAGGATCTTCACCTAGATCCTTTTAAATTAAAAATGAAGTTTTAAA
TCAATCTAAAGTATATATGAGTAAACTTGGTCTGACAGTTACCAATGCTTAATCAGTGAGGCACCTATCT
CAGCGATCTGTCTATTTCGTTCATCCATAGTTGCCTGACTCCCCGTCGTGTAGATAACTACGATACGGGA
GGGCTTACCATCTGGCCCCAGTGCTGCAATGATACCGCGAGACCCACGCTCACCGGCTCCAGATTTATCA
GCAATAAACCAGCCAGCCGGAAGGGCCGAGCGCAGAAGTGGTCCTGCAACTTTATCCGCCTCCATCCAGT
CTATTAATTGTTGCCGGGAAGCTAGAGTAAGTAGTTCGCCAGTTAATAGTTTGCGCAACGTTGTTGCCAT
TGCTACAGGCATCGTGGTGTCACGCTCGTCGTTTGGTATGGCTTCATTCAGCTCCGGTTCCCAACGATCA
AGGCGAGTTACATGATCCCCCATGTTGTGCAAAAAAGCGGTTAGCTCCTTCGGTCCTCCGATCGTTGTCA
GAAGTAAGTTGGCCGCAGTGTTATCACTCATGGTTATGGCAGCACTGCATAATTCTCTTACTGTCATGCC
ATCCGTAAGATGCTTTTCTGTGACTGGTGAGTACTCAACCAAGTCATTCTGAGAATAGTGTATGCGGCGA
CCGAGTTGCTCTTGCCCGGCGTCAATACGGGATAATACCGCGCCACATAGCAGAACTTTAAAAGTGCTCA
TCATTGGAAAACGTTCTTCGGGGCGAAAACTCTCAAGGATCTTACCGCTGTTGAGATCCAGTTCGATGTA
ACCCACTCGTGCACCCAACTGATCTTCAGCATCTTTTACTTTCACCAGCGTTTCTGGGTGAGCAAAAACA
GGAAGGCAAAATGCCGCAAAAAAGGGAATAAGGGCGACACGGAAATGTTGAATACTCATACTCTTCCTTT
TTCAATATTATTGAAGCATTTATCAGGGTTATTGTCTCATGAGCGGATACATATTTGAATGTATTTAGAA
AAATAAACAAATAGGGGTTCCGCGCACATTTCCCCGAAAAGTGCCACCTGACGTCGACGGATCGGGAGAT
CAACTTGTTTATTGCAGCTTATAATGGTTACAAATAAAGCAATAGCATCACAAATTTCACAAATAAAGCA
TTTTTTTCACTGCATTCTAGTTGTGGTTTGTCCAAACTCATCAATGTATCTTATCATGTCTGGATCAACT
GGATAACTCAAGCTAACCAAAATCATCCCAAACTTCCCACCCCATACCCTATTACCACTGCCAATTACCT
AGTGGTTTCATTTACTCTAAACCTGTGATTCCTCTGAATTATTTTCATTTTAAAGAAATTGTATTTGTTA
AATATGTACTACAAACTTAGTAGTTTTTAAAGAAATTGTATTTGTTAAATATGTACTACAAACTTAGTAG
T
Features (pLannotate 1.2.2; 25 found; start..end, strand, type, name):
    377..634     +  LTR            5' LTR (truncated): truncated 5' long terminal repeat (LTR) from HIV-1
    681..806     +  misc_feature   HIV-1 Ψ: packaging signal of human immunodeficiency virus type 1
    790..1128    +  CDS            HIV-1 gag (fragment): gag protein from human immunodeficiency virus 1; gag
   1303..1536    +  misc_feature   RRE: The Rev response element (RRE) of HIV-1 allows for Rev-dependent mRNA export from the nucleus to the cytoplasm.
   1913..2013    +  CDS            Rev (fragment): human immunodeficiency virus 1 (HIV-1) Rev protein; rev; enhances nuclear export of unspliced and incompletely spliced viral mRNAs
   2028..2144    +  misc_feature   cPPT/CTS: central polypurine tract and central termination sequence of HIV-1
   2221..2432    +  promoter       EF-1α core promoter: core promoter for human elongation factor EF-1α
   2433..3371    +  intron         EF-1α intron A: intron upstream of the start codon of human EF-1α
   3408..4412    +  CDS            Tmx4: TMX4_MOUSE - Also known as D2Bwg1356e, Kiaa1162, Txndc13. Experimental evidence at protein level: Swiss-Prot protein existence level 1. From Mus musculus (Mouse).
   4440..4481    +  CDS            V5 tag: epitope tag from simian virus 5
   4606..5167    +  misc_feature   IRES: internal ribosome entry site (IRES) of the encephalomyocarditis virus (EMCV)
   5170..5769    +  CDS            PuroR: puromycin N-acetyltransferase; pac from Streptomyces alboniger; confers resistance to puromycin
   5793..6381    +  misc_feature   WPRE: woodchuck hepatitis virus posttranscriptional regulatory element
   6398..6502    +  CDS            nef (fragment): NEF_HV1Z2 - Experimental evidence at protein level: Swiss-Prot protein existence level 1. Extracellular Nef protein targets CD4(+) T-lymphocytes for apoptosis by interacting with CXCR4 surface receptors. From Human immunodeficiency virus type 1 group M subtype D (isolate Z2/CDC-Z34) (HIV-1).
   6501..6917    +  CDS            nef (fragment): NEF_HV1BR - Experimental evidence at protein level: Swiss-Prot protein existence level 1. Extracellular Nef protein targets CD4(+) T-lymphocytes for apoptosis by interacting with CXCR4 surface receptors (PubMed:14990729). From Human immunodeficiency virus type 1 group M subtype B (isolate BRU/LAI) (HIV-1).
   6965..7222    +  LTR            5' LTR (truncated): truncated 5' long terminal repeat (LTR) from HIV-1
   7375..7391    -  protein_bind   lac operator: The lac repressor binds to the lac operator to inhibit transcription in E. coli. This inhibition can be relieved by adding lactose or isopropyl-β-D-thiogalactopyranoside (IPTG). lac repressor encoded by lacI
   7399..7429    -  promoter       lac promoter: promoter for the E. coli lac operon
   7444..7465    -  protein_bind   CAP binding site: CAP binding activates transcription in the presence of cAMP. E. coli catabolite activator protein
   7478..7570    -  CDS            lacI (fragment): lac repressor; lacI; The lac repressor binds to the lac operator to inhibit transcription in E. coli. This inhibition can be relieved by adding lactose or isopropyl-β-D-thiogalactopyranoside (IPTG).
   7753..8338    -  rep_origin     ori: high-copy-number ColE1/pMB1/pBR322/pUC origin of replication
   8509..9369    -  CDS            AmpR: β-lactamase; bla; confers resistance to ampicillin, carbenicillin, and related antibiotics
   9370..9474    -  promoter       AmpR promoter: bla
   9522..9656    +  polyA_signal   SV40 poly(A) signal: SV40 polyadenylation signal
   9871..329     +  CDS            nef (fragment) (across the origin): NEF_HV1BR - Experimental evidence at protein level: Swiss-Prot protein existence level 1. Extracellular Nef protein targets CD4(+) T-lymphocytes for apoptosis by interacting with CXCR4 surface receptors (PubMed:14990729). From Human immunodeficiency virus type 1 group M subtype B (isolate BRU/LAI) (HIV-1).
