>Addgene plasmid #120236 | pLV-EF1a-Tmx4-V5 | addgene full sequence | sequence record 232812 | Addgene NGS Result
TTTAAAAGAAAAGGGGGGATTGGGGGGTACAGTGCAGGGGAAAGAATAGTAGACATAATAGCAACAGACA
TACAAACTAAAGAATTACAAAAACAAATTACAAAAATTCAAAATTTTCGGGTTTATTACAGGGACAGCAG
AGATCCAGTTTATCGATGAGGCCCTTTCGTCTTCACTCGAGGTGCCCGTCAGTGGGCAGAGCGCACATCG
CCCACAGTCCCCGAGAAGTTGGGGGGAGGGGTCGGCAATTGAACCGGTGCCTAGAGAAGGTGGCGCGGGG
TAAACTGGGAAAGTGATGTCGTGTACTGGCTCCGCCTTTTTCCCGAGGGTGGGGGAGAACCGTATATAAG
TGCAGTAGTCGCCGTGAACGTTCTTTTTCGCAACGGGTTTGCCGCCAGAACACAGGTAAGTGCCGTGTGT
GGTTCCCGCGGGCCTGGCCTCTTTACGGGTTATGGCCCTTGCGTGCCTTGAATTACTTCCACCTGGCTGC
AGTACGTGATTCTTGATCCCGAGCTTCGGGTTGGAAGTGGGTGGGAGAGTTCGAGGCCTTGCGCTTAAGG
AGCCCCTTCGCCTCGTGCTTGAGTTGAGGCCTGGCCTGGGCGCTGGGGCCGCCGCGTGCGAATCTGGTGG
CACCTTCGCGCCTGTCTCGCTGCTTTCGATAAGTCTCTAGCCATTTAAAATTTTTGATGACCTGCTGCGA
CGCTTTTTTTCTGGCAAGATAGTCTTGTAAATGCGGGCCAAGATCTGCACACTGGTATTTCGGTTTTTGG
GGCCGCGGGCGGCGACGGGGCCCGTGCGTCCCAGCGCACATGTTCGGCGAGGCGGGGCCTGCGAGCGCGG
CCACCGAGAATCGGACGGGGGTAGTCTCAAGCTGGCCGGCCTGCTCTGGTGCCTGGCCTCGCGCCGCCGT
GTATCGCCCCGCCCTGGGCGGCAAGGCTGGCCCGGTCGGCACCAGTTGCGTGAGCGGAAAGATGGCCGCT
TCCCGGCCCTGCTGCAGGGAGCTCAAAATGGAGGACGCGGCGCTCGGGAGAGCGGGCGGGTGAGTCACCC
ACACAAAGGAAAAGGGCCTTTCCGTCCTCAGCCGTCGCTTCATGTGACTCCACGGAGTACCGGGCGCCGT
CCAGGCACCTCGATTAGTTCTCGAGCTTTTGGAGTACGTCGTCTTTAGGTTGGGGGGAGGGGTTTTATGC
GATGGAGTTTCCCCACACTGAGTGGGTGGAGACTGAAGTTAGGCCAGCTTGGCACTTGATGTAATTCTCC
TTGGAATTTGCCCTTTTTGAGTTTGGATCTTGGTTCATTCTCAAGCCTCAGACAGTGGTTCAAAGTTTTT
TTCTTCCATTTCAGGTGTCGTGAGGATCCGCCATCGGCCCGCCCGCCGCCATGACAGGCGGCTTCTGCGT
CCCGGTACTCCTGGCCGCCTGGCTCGCAGCGGCAGCGGCCGAGGGTCTCGAGCAGGCCGCGCTGCCGGCC
GAGGAGAGCCGTGTGCAGCCCATGACCGCCTCCAACTGGACGCTGGTGATGGAGGGCGAGTGGATGCTGA
AATTTTATGCTCCATGGTGTCCATCCTGCCAGCAGACTGATTCTGAATGGGAGACTTTTGCAAAGAATGG
AGAAACACTTCAGATCAGTGTGGGAAAGGTGGATGTCATTCAAGAGCCAGGTTTGAGTGGCCGCTTCTTT
GTCACCACTCTCCCAGCATTTTTTCATGCAAAAGATGGGATATTCCGCCGTTACCGTGGTCCAGGAATCT
ATGAAGATTTACAGAATTACATATTAGAGAAGAAATGGCAATCAGTTGAGCCTCTCACTGGCTGGAAGTC
CCCAGCCTCTCTAACGATGTCTGGAATGGCTGGTCTTTTTAGCATCTCTGGCAAGATTTGGCACCTTCAC
AACTATTTCACAGTGACCCTTGGAATTCCTGCATGGTGTTCTTACGTTTTTTTCGTCATTGCCACATTGG
TGTTTGGCCTGTTCATGGGTCTGATCCTGGTGGTGATTTCAGAATGTTTCTGTGTGCCTCTTCCAAGAGC
TTCCTCTGAACGCTGTGAGCAGGAGCAGAGTACTGGAGAGGCTCAAGGAGCTGAGCAGCTACAGGATGCA
GAGGAAGAAAAGGATGACTCAAATGAAGAAGAAAACAAAGACAGTCTTGTGGATGATGAGGAAGAGAAAG
AGGACATTGGAGATGAGGATGAAGGAGAAGAAGATGAGGAAGAGGACAACTTGGCAGGCATCATGGCTGA
GGAGAGAAGTGACACCAACGAGCGAGCAGTTGTGAAGGAGGGTAGTGTGTCCCCAAAGGAGGACGGAGCT
CACCCAGCTGACACTCAGGACGTGGTGGAAGACGCCCTGAGGCAGCGCAAGAGTCAGAATGCCAACAAGG
GATCTGGTGGGCCGGGCGGGGGTGGCGGGGGAGGTAAGCCTATCCCTAACCCTCTCCTCGGTCTCGATTC
TACGTGAGTTTAAACTTCGAAACGCGTGAATTCCTCGAGGGCGGCCGCTCTAGAGTCGACGGGCCGCGGT
AACAATTGTTAACTAACTTAAGCTAGCAACGGTTTCCCTCTAGCGGGATCAATTCCGCCCCCCCCCCCTA
ACGTTACTGGCCGAAGCCGCTTGGAATAAGGCCGGTGTGCGTTTGTCTATATGTTATTTTCCACCATATT
GCCGTCTTTTGGCAATGTGAGGGCCCGGAAACCTGGCCCTGTCTTCTTGACGAGCATTCCTAGGGGTCTT
TCCCCTCTCGCCAAAGGAATGCAAGGTCTGTTGAATGTCGTGAAGGAAGCAGTTCCTCTGGAAGCTTCTT
GAAGACAAACAACGTCTGTAGCGACCCTTTGCAGGCAGCGGAACCCCCCACCTGGCGACAGGTGCCTCTG
CGGCCAAAAGCCACGTGTATAAGATACACCTGCAAAGGCGGCACAACCCCAGTGCCACGTTGTGAGTTGG
ATAGTTGTGGAAAGAGTCAAATGGCTCTCCTCAAGCGTATTCAACAAGGGGCTGAAGGATGCCCAGAAGG
TACCCCATTGTATGGGATCTGATCTGGGGCCTCGGTGCACATGCTTTACATGTGTTTAGTCGAGGTTAAA
AAAACGTCTAGGCCCCCCGAACCACGGGGACGTGGTTTTCCTTTGAAAAACACGATAATACCATGACCGA
GTACAAGCCCACGGTGCGCCTCGCCACCCGCGACGACGTCCCCAGGGCCGTACGCACCCTCGCCGCCGCG
TTCGCCGACTACCCCGCCACGCGCCACACCGTCGATCCGGACCGCCACATCGAGCGGGTCACCGAGCTGC
AAGAACTCTTCCTCACGCGCGTCGGGCTCGACATCGGCAAGGTGTGGGTCGCGGACGACGGCGCCGCGGT
GGCGGTCTGGACCACGCCGGAGAGCGTCGAAGCGGGGGCGGTGTTCGCCGAGATCGGCCCGCGCATGGCC
GAGTTGAGCGGTTCCCGGCTGGCCGCGCAGCAACAGATGGAAGGCCTCCTGGCGCCGCACCGGCCCAAGG
AGCCCGCGTGGTTCCTGGCCACCGTCGGCGTCTCGCCCGACCACCAGGGCAAGGGTCTGGGCAGCGCCGT
CGTGCTCCCCGGAGTGGAGGCGGCCGAGCGCGCCGGGGTGCCCGCCTTCCTGGAGACCTCCGCGCCCCGC
AACCTCCCCTTCTACGAGCGGCTCGGCTTCACCGTCACCGCCGACGTCGAGGTGCCCGAAGGACCGCGCA
CCTGGTGCATGACCCGCAAGCCCGGTGCCTGACCCGGGCGGGGCGCGTCTGGAACAATCAACCTCTGGAT
TACAAAATTTGTGAAAGATTGACTGGTATTCTTAACTATGTTGCTCCTTTTACGCTATGTGGATACGCTG
CTTTAATGCCTTTGTATCATGCTATTGCTTCCCGTATGGCTTTCATTTTCTCCTCCTTGTATAAATCCTG
GTTGCTGTCTCTTTATGAGGAGTTGTGGCCCGTTGTCAGGCAACGTGGCGTGGTGTGCACTGTGTTTGCT
GACGCAACCCCCACTGGTTGGGGCATTGCCACCACCTGTCAGCTCCTTTCCGGGACTTTCGCTTTCCCCC
TCCCTATTGCCACGGCGGAACTCATCGCCGCCTGCCTTGCCCGCTGCTGGACAGGGGCTCGGCTGTTGGG
CACTGACAATTCCGTGGTGTTGTCGGGGAAGCTGACGTCCTTTCCATGGCTGCTCGCCTGTGTTGCCACC
TGGATTCTGCGCGGGACGTCCTTCTGCTACGTCCCTTCGGCCCTCAATCCAGCGGACCTTCCTTCCCGCG
GCCTGCTGCCGGCTCTGCGGCCTCTTCCGCGTCTTCGCCTTCGCCCTCAGACGAGTCGGATCTCCCTTTG
GGCCGCCTCCCCGCCTGGAATTAATTCTGCAGTCGAGACCTAGAAAAACATGGAGCAATCACAAGTAGCA
ATACAGCAGCTACCAATGCTGATTGTGCCTGGCTAGAAGCACAAGAGGAGGAGGAGGTGGGTTTTCCAGT
CACACCTCAGGTACCTTTAAGACCAATGACTTACAAGGCAGCTGTAGATCTTAGCCACTTTTTAAAAGAA
AAGAGGGGACTGGAAGGGCTAATTCACTCCCAACGAAGACAAGATATCCTTGATCTGTGGATCTACCACA
CACAAGGCTACTTCCCTGATTAGCAGAACTACACACCAGGGCCAGGGGTCAGATATCCACTGACCTTTGG
ATGGTGCTACAAGCTAGTACCAGTTGAGCCAGATAAGGTAGAAGAGGCCAATAAAGGAGAGAACACCAGC
TTGTTACACCCTGTGAGCCTGCATGGGATGGATGACCCGGAGAGAGAAGTGTTAGAGTGGAGGTTTGACA
GCCGCCTAGCATTTCATCACGTGGCCCGAGAGCTGCATCCGGAGTACTTCAAGAACTGCTGATATCGAGC
TTGCTACAAGGGACTTTCCGCTGGGGACTTTCCAGGGAGGCGTGGCCTGGGCGGGACTGGGGAGTGGCGA
GCCCTCAGATCCTGCATATAAGCAGCTGCTTTTTGCCTGTACTGGGTCTCTCTGGTTAGACCAGATCTGA
GCCTGGGAGCTCTCTGGCTAACTAGGGAACCCACTGCTTAAGCCTCAATAAAGCTTGCCTTGAGTGCTTC
AAGTAGTGTGTGCCCGTCTGTTGTGTGACTCTGGTAACTAGAGATCCCTCAGACCCTTTTAGTCAGTGTG
GAAAATCTCTAGCAGTAGTAGTTCATGTCATCTTATTATTCAGTATTTATAACTTGCAAAGAAATGAATA
TCAGAGAGTGAGAGGCCTTGACATTGCTAGCGTTTACCGTCGACCTCTAGCTAGAGCTTGGCGTAATCAT
GGTCATAGCTGTTTCCTGTGTGAAATTGTTATCCGCTCACAATTCCACACAACATACGAGCCGGAAGCAT
AAAGTGTAAAGCCTGGGGTGCCTAATGAGTGAGCTAACTCACATTAATTGCGTTGCGCTCACTGCCCGCT
TTCCAGTCGGGAAACCTGTCGTGCCAGCTGCATTAATGAATCGGCCAACGCGCGGGGAGAGGCGGTTTGC
GTATTGGGCGCTCTTCCGCTTCCTCGCTCACTGACTCGCTGCGCTCGGTCGTTCGGCTGCGGCGAGCGGT
ATCAGCTCACTCAAAGGCGGTAATACGGTTATCCACAGAATCAGGGGATAACGCAGGAAAGAACATGTGA
GCAAAAGGCCAGCAAAAGGCCAGGAACCGTAAAAAGGCCGCGTTGCTGGCGTTTTTCCATAGGCTCCGCC
CCCCTGACGAGCATCACAAAAATCGACGCTCAAGTCAGAGGTGGCGAAACCCGACAGGACTATAAAGATA
CCAGGCGTTTCCCCCTGGAAGCTCCCTCGTGCGCTCTCCTGTTCCGACCCTGCCGCTTACCGGATACCTG
TCCGCCTTTCTCCCTTCGGGAAGCGTGGCGCTTTCTCATAGCTCACGCTGTAGGTATCTCAGTTCGGTGT
AGGTCGTTCGCTCCAAGCTGGGCTGTGTGCACGAACCCCCCGTTCAGCCCGACCGCTGCGCCTTATCCGG
TAACTATCGTCTTGAGTCCAACCCGGTAAGACACGACTTATCGCCACTGGCAGCAGCCACTGGTAACAGG
ATTAGCAGAGCGAGGTATGTAGGCGGTGCTACAGAGTTCTTGAAGTGGTGGCCTAACTACGGCTACACTA
GAAGAACAGTATTTGGTATCTGCGCTCTGCTGAAGCCAGTTACCTTCGGAAAAAGAGTTGGTAGCTCTTG
ATCCGGCAAACAAACCACCGCTGGTAGCGGTGGTTTTTTTGTTTGCAAGCAGCAGATTACGCGCAGAAAA
AAAGGATCTCAAGAAGATCCTTTGATCTTTTCTACGGGGTCTGACGCTCAGTGGAACGAAAACTCACGTT
AAGGGATTTTGGTCATGAGATTATCAAAAAGGATCTTCACCTAGATCCTTTTAAATTAAAAATGAAGTTT
TAAATCAATCTAAAGTATATATGAGTAAACTTGGTCTGACAGTTACCAATGCTTAATCAGTGAGGCACCT
ATCTCAGCGATCTGTCTATTTCGTTCATCCATAGTTGCCTGACTCCCCGTCGTGTAGATAACTACGATAC
GGGAGGGCTTACCATCTGGCCCCAGTGCTGCAATGATACCGCGAGACCCACGCTCACCGGCTCCAGATTT
ATCAGCAATAAACCAGCCAGCCGGAAGGGCCGAGCGCAGAAGTGGTCCTGCAACTTTATCCGCCTCCATC
CAGTCTATTAATTGTTGCCGGGAAGCTAGAGTAAGTAGTTCGCCAGTTAATAGTTTGCGCAACGTTGTTG
CCATTGCTACAGGCATCGTGGTGTCACGCTCGTCGTTTGGTATGGCTTCATTCAGCTCCGGTTCCCAACG
ATCAAGGCGAGTTACATGATCCCCCATGTTGTGCAAAAAAGCGGTTAGCTCCTTCGGTCCTCCGATCGTT
GTCAGAAGTAAGTTGGCCGCAGTGTTATCACTCATGGTTATGGCAGCACTGCATAATTCTCTTACTGTCA
TGCCATCCGTAAGATGCTTTTCTGTGACTGGTGAGTACTCAACCAAGTCATTCTGAGAATAGTGTATGCG
GCGACCGAGTTGCTCTTGCCCGGCGTCAATACGGGATAATACCGCGCCACATAGCAGAACTTTAAAAGTG
CTCATCATTGGAAAACGTTCTTCGGGGCGAAAACTCTCAAGGATCTTACCGCTGTTGAGATCCAGTTCGA
TGTAACCCACTCGTGCACCCAACTGATCTTCAGCATCTTTTACTTTCACCAGCGTTTCTGGGTGAGCAAA
AACAGGAAGGCAAAATGCCGCAAAAAAGGGAATAAGGGCGACACGGAAATGTTGAATACTCATACTCTTC
CTTTTTCAATATTATTGAAGCATTTATCAGGGTTATTGTCTCATGAGCGGATACATATTTGAATGTATTT
AGAAAAATAAACAAATAGGGGTTCCGCGCACATTTCCCCGAAAAGTGCCACCTGACGTCGACGGATCGGG
AGATCAACTTGTTTATTGCAGCTTATAATGGTTACAAATAAAGCAATAGCATCACAAATTTCACAAATAA
AGCATTTTTTTCACTGCATTCTAGTTGTGGTTTGTCCAAACTCATCAATGTATCTTATCATGTCTGGATC
AACTGGATAACTCAAGCTAACCAAAATCATCCCAAACTTCCCACCCCATACCCTATTACCACTGCCAATT
ACCTGTGGTTTCATTTACTCTAAACCTGTGATTCCTCTGAATTATTTTCATTTTAAAGAAATTGTATTTG
TTAAATATGTACTACAAACTTAGTAGTTGGAAGGGCTAATTCACTCCCAAAGAAGACAAGATATCCTTGA
TCTGTGGATCTACCACACACAAGGCTACTTCCCTGATTAGCAGAACTACACACCAGGGCCAGGGGTCAGA
TATCCACTGACCTTTGGATGGTGCTACAAGCTAGTACCAGTTGAGCCAGATAAGGTAGAAGAGGCCAATA
AAGGAGAGAACACCAGCTTGTTACACCCTGTGAGCCTGCATGGGATGGATGACCCGGAGAGAGAAGTGTT
AGAGTGGAGGTTTGACAGCCGCCTAGCATTTCATCACGTGGCCCGAGAGCTGCATCCGGAGTACTTCAAG
AACTGCTGATATCGAGCTTGCTACAAGGGACTTTCCGCTGGGGACTTTCCAGGGAGGCGTGGCCTGGGCG
GGACTGGGGAGTGGCGAGCCCTCAGATCCTGCATATAAGCAGCTGCTTTTTGCCTGTACTGGGTCTCTCT
GGTTAGACCAGATCTGAGCCTGGGAGCTCTCTGGCTAACTAGGGAACCCACTGCTTAAGCCTCAATAAAG
CTTGCCTTGAGTGCTTCAAGTAGTGTGTGCCCGTCTGTTGTGTGACTCTGGTAACTAGAGATCCCTCAGA
CCCTTTTAGTCAGTGTGGAAAATCTCTAGCAGTGGCGCCCGAACAGGGACTTGAAAGCGAAAGGGAAACC
AGAGGAGCTCTCTCGACGCAGGACTCGGCTTGCTGAAGCGCGCACGGCAAGAGGCGAGGGGCGGCGACTG
GTGAGTACGCCAAAAATTTTGACTAGCGGAGGCTAGAAGGAGAGAGATGGGTGCGAGAGCGTCAGTATTA
AGCGGGGGAGAATTAGATCGCGATGGGAAAAAATTCGGTTAAGGCCAGGGGGAAAGAAAAAATATAAATT
AAAACATATAGTATGGGCAAGCAGGGAGCTAGAACGATTCGCAGTTAATCCTGGCCTGTTAGAAACATCA
GAAGGCTGTAGACAAATACTGGGACAGCTACAACCATCCCTTCAGACAGGATCAGAAGAACTTAGATCAT
TATATAATACAGTAGCAACCCTCTATTGTGTGCATCAAAGGATAGAGATAAAAGACACCAAGGAAGCTTT
AGACAAGATAGAGGAAGAGCAAAACAAAAGTAAGACCACCGCACAGCAAGCGGCCGGCCGCTGATCTTCA
GACCTGGAGGAGGAGATATGAGGGACAATTGGAGAAGTGAATTATATAAATATAAAGTAGTAAAAATTGA
ACCATTAGGAGTAGCACCCACCAAGGCAAAGAGAAGAGTGGTGCAGAGAGAAAAAAGAGCAGTGGGAATA
GGAGCTTTGTTCCTTGGGTTCTTGGGAGCAGCAGGAAGCACTATGGGCGCAGCGTCAATGACGCTGACGG
TACAGGCCAGACAATTATTGTCTGGTATAGTGCAGCAGCAGAACAATTTGCTGAGGGCTATTGAGGCGCA
ACAGCATCTGTTGCAACTCACAGTCTGGGGCATCAAGCAGCTCCAGGCAAGAATCCTGGCTGTGGAAAGA
TACCTAAAGGATCAACAGCTCCTGGGGATTTGGGGTTGCTCTGGAAAACTCATTTGCACCACTGCTGTGC
CTTGGAATGCTAGTTGGAGTAATAAATCTCTGGAACAGATTTGGAATCACACGACCTGGATGGAGTGGGA
CAGAGAAATTAACAATTACACAAGCTTAATACACTCCTTAATTGAAGAATCGCAAAACCAGCAAGAAAAG
AATGAACAAGAATTATTGGAATTAGATAAATGGGCAAGTTTGTGGAATTGGTTTAACATAACAAATTGGC
TGTGGTATATAAAATTATTCATAATGATAGTAGGAGGCTTGGTAGGTTTAAGAATAGTTTTTGCTGTACT
TTCTATAGTGAATAGAGTTAGGCAGGGATATTCACCATTATCGTTTCAGACCCACCTCCCAACCCCGAGG
GGACCCGACAGGCCCGAAGGAATAGAAGAAGAAGGTGGAGAGAGAGACAGAGACAGATCCATTCGATTAG
TGAACGGATCTCGACGGTATCGCC
Features (pLannotate 1.2.2; 24 found; start..end, strand, type, name):
      1..116     +  misc_feature   cPPT/CTS: central polypurine tract and central termination sequence of HIV-1 (lacking the first T)
    194..405     +  promoter       EF-1α core promoter: core promoter for human elongation factor EF-1α
    406..1344    +  intron         EF-1α intron A: intron upstream of the start codon of human EF-1α
   1381..2385    +  CDS            Tmx4: TMX4_MOUSE - Also known as D2Bwg1356e, Kiaa1162, Txndc13. Experimental evidence at protein level: Swiss-Prot protein existence level 1. From Mus musculus (Mouse).
   2413..2454    +  CDS            V5 tag: epitope tag from simian virus 5
   2579..3140    +  misc_feature   IRES: internal ribosome entry site (IRES) of the encephalomyocarditis virus (EMCV)
   3143..3742    +  CDS            PuroR: puromycin N-acetyltransferase; pac from Streptomyces alboniger; confers resistance to puromycin
   3766..4354    +  misc_feature   WPRE: woodchuck hepatitis virus posttranscriptional regulatory element
   4371..4889    +  CDS            nef (fragment): NEF_HV1BR - Experimental evidence at protein level: Swiss-Prot protein existence level 1. Extracellular Nef protein targets CD4(+) T-lymphocytes for apoptosis by interacting with CXCR4 surface receptors (PubMed:14990729). From Human immunodeficiency virus type 1 group M subtype B (isolate BRU/LAI) (HIV-1).
   4937..5194    +  LTR            5' LTR (truncated): truncated 5' long terminal repeat (LTR) from HIV-1
   5346..5362    -  protein_bind   lac operator: The lac repressor binds to the lac operator to inhibit transcription in E. coli. This inhibition can be relieved by adding lactose or isopropyl-β-D-thiogalactopyranoside (IPTG). lac repressor encoded by lacI
   5370..5400    -  promoter       lac promoter: promoter for the E. coli lac operon
   5415..5436    -  protein_bind   CAP binding site: CAP binding activates transcription in the presence of cAMP. E. coli catabolite activator protein
   5449..5541    -  CDS            lacI (fragment): lac repressor; lacI; The lac repressor binds to the lac operator to inhibit transcription in E. coli. This inhibition can be relieved by adding lactose or isopropyl-β-D-thiogalactopyranoside (IPTG).
   5724..6312    -  rep_origin     ori: high-copy-number ColE1/pMB1/pBR322/pUC origin of replication
   6483..7343    -  CDS            AmpR: β-lactamase; bla; confers resistance to ampicillin, carbenicillin, and related antibiotics
   7344..7448    -  promoter       AmpR promoter: bla
   7496..7630    +  polyA_signal   SV40 poly(A) signal: SV40 polyadenylation signal
   7797..8126    +  CDS            nef (fragment): NEF_HV1BR - Experimental evidence at protein level: Swiss-Prot protein existence level 1. Extracellular Nef protein targets CD4(+) T-lymphocytes for apoptosis by interacting with CXCR4 surface receptors (PubMed:14990729). From Human immunodeficiency virus type 1 group M subtype B (isolate BRU/LAI) (HIV-1).
   8174..8431    +  LTR            5' LTR (truncated): truncated 5' long terminal repeat (LTR) from HIV-1
   8478..8603    +  misc_feature   HIV-1 Ψ: packaging signal of human immunodeficiency virus type 1
   8587..8925    +  CDS            HIV-1 gag (fragment): gag protein from human immunodeficiency virus 1; gag
   9100..9333    +  misc_feature   RRE: The Rev response element (RRE) of HIV-1 allows for Rev-dependent mRNA export from the nucleus to the cytoplasm.
   9710..9810    +  CDS            Rev (fragment): human immunodeficiency virus 1 (HIV-1) Rev protein; rev; enhances nuclear export of unspliced and incompletely spliced viral mRNAs
