[The description below was written by a language model from this plasmid's Addgene catalogue record and pLannotate feature annotations shown in this document.]
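Description:
pLV-EF1a-Tmx4-V5 is an HIV-1-based lentiviral transfer plasmid built on the pLV-EF1a-IRES-Puro backbone for expressing mouse Tmx4 with a C-terminal V5 epitope tag in mammalian cells. In bacteria it is maintained through a high-copy ColE1/pUC-type origin and selected with ampicillin via the β-lactamase gene. The backbone also retains lac promoter/operator remnants and an SV40 polyadenylation signal outside the viral region.

The viral portion is bounded by two HIV-1 LTR elements, both annotated as truncated and each preceded by nef-derived sequence. The record does not state whether the 3' LTR is self-inactivating. Between the LTRs lie the Ψ packaging signal with an adjoining gag fragment, the Rev response element for Rev-dependent nuclear export of the genomic RNA, and the cPPT/CTS, which aids nuclear import of the reverse-transcribed genome.

The expression cassette uses the human EF-1α core promoter with its intron A to drive the Tmx4 coding sequence, followed shortly by the V5 tag. An EMCV IRES then allows translation of puromycin N-acetyltransferase from the same transcript, so puromycin-resistant transduced cells should also express the tagged protein. A WPRE downstream enhances transcript stability and expression.

Two full-sequence records are available, one from the depositor and one from repository sequencing. They differ slightly in length and in their start coordinates but show the same set and order of features. The associated work concerned identifying transmembrane proteins concentrated at the nuclear envelope. This suggests the construct serves for stable expression and V5-based detection or localisation of Tmx4, although the record itself states only that it expresses the tagged protein.
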