Addgene plasmid #120236: pLV-EF1a-Tmx4-V5
Purpose: Expresses V5-tagged Tmx4 in lentiviral vector
Depositing lab: Larry Gerace. Depositing organization: Scripps California (The Scripps Research Institute). Publication: Identification of new transmembrane proteins concentrated at the nuclear envelope using organellar proteomics of mesenchymal cells. Cheng LC, Baboo S, Lindsay C, Brusman L, Martinez-Bartolome S, Tapia O, Zhang X, Yates JR 3rd, Gerace L. Nucleus. 2019 Dec;10(1):126-143. doi: 10.1080/19491034.2019.1618175. PubMed 31142202.
Backbone
  Vector backbone: pLV-EF1a-IRES-Puro
  Vector type: Lentiviral
  Selectable markers: Puromycin
Growth in bacteria
  Bacterial resistance: Ampicillin, 100 μg/mL
  Growth temperature: 30°C
  Growth strain: NEB Stable
  Copy number: High Copy
Gene/Insert
  Gene/Insert name: Tmx4
  Species: M. musculus (mouse)
  Entrez Gene: Tmx4 (a.k.a. 2810417D04Rik, 4930500L08Rik, AI843224, AW046784, D2Bwg1356e, Txndc13, mKIAA1162)
  Promoter: EF1a
  Tag / fusion protein: V5 (C terminal on insert)
  Cloning method: Ligation Independent Cloning
Terms and licenses: Academic/Nonprofit Terms; Industry Terms: Not Available to Industry
How to cite: pLV-EF1a-Tmx4-V5 was a gift from Larry Gerace (Addgene plasmid # 120236 ; http://n2t.net/addgene:120236 ; RRID:Addgene_120236)
